>Addgene plasmid #54853 | SuperSOG-C1 | addgene partial sequence | sequence record 90713 | CMV-F 5'-CGCAAATGGGCGGTAGGCGTG-3'
GTGAACCGTCAGATCCGCTAGCGCTACCGGTCGCCACCATGAACCACGACAGAGTGGGGGTTGTTATCAC
TGACCCCGCACTGGAAGACAATCCCATCGTCTATGTGAACCAGGGATTTGTCCAGATGACTGGGTATGAG
ACCGAAGAAATTTTGGGCAAGAATGGTCGGTTTCTCCAAGGGAAACATACAGATCCCGCTGAGGTTGATA
ACATTCGGACAGCCCTGCAGAACAAGGAACCCGTCACCGTCCAGATTCAAAACTACAAAAAGGATGGAAC
CATGTTTTGGAACGAGCTTTCTATAGACCCCATGGAGATCGATGATAAGACATACTTCGTCGGGATTCAG
AATGACAGCGGCGATGGCTGCTCTGGAGGTGGGGATCATGTGAGAGTCGGGGTGGTGATCACCGATCCCG
CCCTCGAAGATAATCCAATTGTGTATGTTAATCAGGGTTTCGTGCAAATGACTGGATACGAGACCGAGGA
GATCCTGGGAAAGAACGGAAGGTTCCTGCTGGGAAAGCACACCGACCCTGCAGAAGTCGACAACATCCGC
ACTGCACTGCAGAACAAGGAGAGTGTGACCGTGCAGATCCAGAACTATAAGAAAGACGGGACAATGTTCT
GGAACGAACTGAATATCGACCCAATGGAAATTGAGGATAAAACCTACTTCGTCGGCATCCTGAACGATGG
CGGTGGCTCAGGAGGTGGATCAGGAGGATCCGGACTCAGATCTCGAGCTCAAGCTTCGAATTCTGCAGTC
GACGGTACCGCG
