[The description below was written by a language model from this plasmid's Addgene catalogue record.]
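Description:
SuperSOG-C1 is an empty mammalian expression backbone of about 4.75 kb in the "C1" cloning-vector format. The tag coding sequence sits upstream of the cloning site, so a gene of interest inserted in frame is expressed with SuperSOG fused to its N terminus. No insert is present in the deposited plasmid. It is maintained in bacteria as a high-copy plasmid under kanamycin selection. It also carries a neomycin resistance marker, which allows G418 selection of stably transfected mammalian cells. The record does not name the promoter driving the fusion, the polyadenylation signal or the origins of replication, and no feature table is provided, so these elements cannot be confirmed from the available information.

The payload is the SuperSOG tag itself, which has recorded excitation peaks at 448 and 473 nm and emission peaks at 500 and 528 nm. This double-peaked green spectrum is characteristic of flavin-binding fluorescent proteins. The name suggests a relative of the miniSOG family of singlet-oxygen-generating tags, although the record does not describe its origin or any photosensitizing properties. Tags of that family are generally used both for fluorescence imaging and for light-driven singlet oxygen production, for example in photo-oxidation-based contrast for electron microscopy or in light-induced inactivation of proteins.

As far as the record supports, the plasmid is intended as a starting vector for building N-terminally SuperSOG-tagged fusion proteins, which can then be expressed transiently or stably and localized in mammalian cells.
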