Addgene plasmid #54853: SuperSOG-C1
Purpose: (Empty Backbone) Localization: C1 Cloning Vector, Excitation: 448 / 473, Emission: 500 / 528
Depositing lab: Michael Davidson. Depositing organization: Florida State University, Tallahassee.
Backbone
  Vector backbone: SuperSOG-C1
  Backbone size (bp): 4750
  Vector type: Mammalian Expression
  Selectable markers: Neomycin (select with G418)
  Tag / fusion protein: SuperSOG (N terminal on backbone)
Growth in bacteria
  Bacterial resistance: Kanamycin, 50 μg/mL
  Growth temperature: 37°C
  Growth strain: DH5alpha
  Copy number: High Copy
Gene/Insert
  Gene/Insert name: None
  Tag / fusion protein: SuperSOG (N terminal on backbone)
Terms and licenses: Academic/Nonprofit Terms; Industry Terms
Depositor comments: . Excitation = 448 / 473; Emission = 500 / 528
How to cite: SuperSOG-C1 was a gift from Michael Davidson (Addgene plasmid # 54853 ; http://n2t.net/addgene:54853 ; RRID:Addgene_54853)
